>Addgene plasmid #161557 | pJM555 EF1α 3xFLAG-NLS-DsDed-intN in TUPV2 | addgene full sequence | sequence record 318350 | Addgene NGS Result
GCTCCGGTGCCCGTCAGTGGGCAGAGCGCACATCGCCCACAGTCCCCGAGAAGTTGGGGGGAGGGGTCGG
CAATTGAACCGGTGCCTAGAGAAGGTGGCGCGGGGTAAACTGGGAAAGTGATGTCGTGTACTGGCTCCGC
CTTTTTCCCGAGGGTGGGGGAGAACCGTATATAAGTGCAGTAGTCGCCGTGAACGTTCTTTTTCGCAACG
GGTTTGCCGCCAGAACACAGGTAAGTGCCGTGTGTGGTTCCCGCGGGCCTGGCCTCTTTACGGGTTATGG
CCCTTGCGTGCCTTGAATTACTTCCACGCCCCTGGCTGCAGTACGTGATTCTTGATCCCGAGCTTCGGGT
TGGAAGTGGGTGGGAGAGTTCGAGGCCTTGCGCTTAAGGAGCCCCTTCGCCTCGTGCTTGAGTTGAGGCC
TGGCTTGGGCGCTGGGGCCGCCGCGTGCGAATCTGGTGGCACCTTCGCGCCTGTCTCGCTGCTTTCGATA
AGTCTCTAGCCATTTAAAATTTTTGATGACCTGCTGCGACGCTTTTTTTCTGGCAAGATAGTCTTGTAAA
TGCGGGCCAAGATCTGCACACTGGTATTTCGGTTTTTGGGGCCGCGGGCGGCGACGGGGCCCGTGCGTCC
CAGCGCACATGTTCGGCGAGGCGGGGCCTGCGAGCGCGGCCACCGAGAATCGGACGGGGGTAGTCTCAAG
CTGGCCGGCCTGCTCTGGTGCCTGGCCTCGCGCCGCCGTGTATCGCCCCGCCCTGGGCGGCAAGGCTGGC
CCGGTCGGCACCAGTTGCGTGAGCGGAAAGATGGCCGCTTCCCGGCCCTGCTGCAGGGAGCTCAAAATGG
AGGACGCGGCGCTCGGGAGAGCGGGCGGGTGAGTCACCCACACAAAGGAAAAGGGCCTTTCCGTCCTCAG
CCGTCGCTTCATGTGACTCCACGGAGTACCGGGCGCCGTCCAGGCACCTCGATTAGTTCTCGAGCTTTTG
GAGTACGTCGTCTTTAGGTTGGGGGGAGGGGTTTTATGCGATGGAGTTTCCCCACACTGAGTGGGTGGAG
ACTGAAGTTAGGCCAGCTTGGCACTTGATGTAATTCTCCTTGGAATTTGCCCTTTTTGAGTTTGGATCTT
GGTTCATTCTCAAGCCTCAGACAGTGGTTCAAAGTTTTTTTCTTCCATTTCAGGTGTCGTGAGAGCTCGT
TTAGTGAACCGTCAGATCGCCTGGAGACGCCATCCACGCTGTTTTGACCTCCATAGAAGAGAACGGGACC
GATCCAAATTCTCGAGGCTAGCGCCACCATGGATTATAAGGATCACGATGGCGACTACAAGGACCACGAT
ATTGACTACAAAGACGATGACGATAAAATGGCTCCTAAGAAAAAGCGCAAAGTCGGTATCCATGGCGTTC
CCGGATCAGGCTCCGGAAGTGGCTCCATGGATAGCACTGAGAACGTCATCAAGCCCTTCATGCGCTTCAA
GGTGCACATGGAGGGCTCCGTGAACGGCCACGAGTTCGAGATCGAGGGCGAGGGCGAGGGCAAGCCCTAC
GAGGGCACCCAGACCGCCAAGCTCCAGGTGACCAAGGGCGGCCCCCTGCCCTTCGCCTGGGACATCCTGT
CCCCCCAGTTCCAGTACGGCTCCAAGGTGTACGTGAAGCACCCCGCCGACATCCCCGACTACAAGAAGCT
GTCCTTCCCCGAGGGCTTCAAGTGGGAGAAGGTGATGAACTTCGAGGACGGCGGCGTGGTGACCGTGACC
CAGGACTCCTCCCTCCAGGACGGCACCTTCATCTACCACGTGAAGTTCATCGGCGTGAACTTCCCCTCCG
ACGGCCCCGTAATGCAGAAGAAAACTCTGGGCTGGGAGCCCTCCACCGAGCGCCTGTACCCCCGCGACGG
CGTGCTGAAGGGCGAGATCCACAAGGCGCTGAAGCTGAAGGGCGGCGGCCACTACCTGGTGGAGTTCAAG
TCAATCTACATGGCCAAGAAGCCCGTGAAGCTGCCCGGCTACTACTACGTGGACTCCAAGCTGGACATCA
CCTCCCACAACGAGGACTACACCGTGGTGGAGCAGTACGAGCGCGCCGAGGCCCGCCACCACCTGTTCCA
GTCTGGTTCTGGTTCTGGTTCAGGATCCGGTGGTGGCGGGTCTGGAGGAGGAGGTACTGGTGGAGGTGGC
ACTGGTACCAGAAGCGGATACTGCCTGGACCTGAAGACCCAGGTGCAGACCCCTCAGGGCATGAAGGAGA
TCAGCAACATCCAGGTGGGCGACCTGGTGCTGAGCAACACCGGCTACAACGAGGTGCTGAACGTGTTCCC
CAAGAGCAAGAAGAAGAGCTACAAGATCACCCTGGAGGACGGCAAGGAGATCATCTGCAGCGAGGAGCAC
CTGTTCCCCACCCAGACCGGCGAGATGAACATCAGCGGCGGCCTGAAGGAGGGCATGTGCCTGTACGTGA
AGGAGTGAGCGGCCGCTCGAGTCTAGAGGGCCCGTTTAAACCCGCTGATCAGCCTCGACTGTGCCTTCTA
GTTGCCAGCCATCTGTTGTTTGCCCCTCCCCCGTGCCTTCCTTGACCCTGGAAGGTGCCACTCCCACTGT
CCTTTCCTAATAAAATGAGGAAATTGCATCGCATTGTCTGAGTAGGTGTCATTCTATTCTGGGGGGTGGG
GTGGGGCAGGACAGCAAGGGGGAGGATTGGGAAGTCAATAGCAGGCATGCTGGGGATGCGGTGGGCTCTA
TGGCTTCTGAGGCAGGTCGAAGAACTATTTCCTGGCTGTTACGCGAGCGCATCGCGATAAGCTCTAGAGG
GACAGCCCCCCCCCAAAGCCCCCAGGGATGTAATTACGTCCCTCCCCCGCTAGGGGGCAGCAGCGAGCCG
CCCGGGGCTCCGCTCCGGTCCGGCGCTCCCCCCGCATCCCCGAGCCGGCAGCGTGCGGGGACAGCCCGGG
CACGGGGAAGGTGGCACGGGATCGCTTTCCTCTGAACGCTTCTCGCTGCTCTTTGAGCCTGCAGACACCT
GGGGGGATACGGGGAAAAAGCTTTAGGCTGAAAGAGAGATTTAGAATGACAGAATCATAGAACGGCCTGC
GTACGGATGGGGCTCTAGCTCTAGAGCTTGATATCGAATTCCTGCAGCCCCGCTAGAGGGACAGCCCCCC
CCCAAAGCCCCCAGGGATGTAATTACGTCCCTCCCCCGCTAGGGGGCAGCAGCGAGCCGCCCGGGGCTCC
GCTCCGGTCCGGCGCTCCCCCCGCATCCCCGAGCCGGCAGCGTGCGGGGACAGCCCGGGCACGGGGAAGG
TGGCACGGGATCGCTTTCCTCTGAACGCTTCTCGCTGCTCTTTGAGCCTGCAGACACCTGGGGGGATACG
GGGAAAAAGCTTTAGGCTGAAAGAGAGATTTAGAATGACAGAATCATAGAACGGCCTGGGCGCGCCTGGT
GGCGAACGATCAACAGACGGGAGAGGACTAAAGTCTTCGCTGACAGCGACCGGACTCTAGGGGGTATCCC
C
[124 nt withheld, positions 3502-3625]
C
[91 nt withheld, positions 3627-3717]
A
[49 nt withheld, positions 3719-3767]
CCTTTGACGTTGGAGTCCACGTTCTTT
[37 nt withheld, positions 3795-3831]
ACCCTATCTCGGTCTATTCTTTTGATTTATAAGGGATTTTGCCGATTTCGGCCTATTGGTTAAAAAATGA
GCTGATTTAACAAAAATTTAACGCGAATTAATTCTGTGGAATGTGTGTCAGTTAGGCTCAATTAGTCAGC
AACCATAGTCCCGCCCCTAACTCCGCCCATCCCGCCCCTAACTCCGCCCAGTTCCGCCCATTCTCCGCCC
CATGGCTGACTAATTTTTTTTATTTATGCAGAGGCCGAGGCCGCCTCTGCCTCTGAGCTATTCCAGAAGT
AGTGAGGAGGCTTTTTTGGAGGCCTAGGCTTTTGCAAAAAGCTCCCGGGAGCTTGTATATCCATTTTCGG
AGGTTGGGCTTCGGAATCGTTTTCCGGGACGCCGGCTGGATGATCCTCCAGCGCGGGGATCTCATGCTGG
AGTTCTTCGCCCACCCCAACTTGTTTATTGCAGCTTATAATGGTTACAAATAAAGCAATAGCATCACAAA
TTTCACAAATAAAGCATTTTTTTCACTGCATTCTAGTTGTGGTTTGTCCAAACTCATCAATGTATCTTAT
CATGTCTGTATACCGTCGACCTCTAGCTAGAGCTTGGCGTAATCATGGTCATAGCTGTTTCCTGTGTGAA
ATTGTTATCCGCTCACAATTCCACACAACATACGAGCCGGAAGCATAAAGTGTAAAGCCTGGGGTGCCTA
ATGAGTGAGCTAACTCACATTAATTGCGTTGCGCTCACTGCCCGCTTTCCAGTCGGGAAACCTGTCGTGC
CAGCTGCATTAATGAATCGGCCAACGCGCGGGGAGAGGCGGTTTGCGTATTGGGCGCTCTTCCGCTTCCT
CGCTCACTGACTCGCTGCGCTCGGTCGTTCGGCTGCGGCGAGCGGTATCAGCTCACTCAAAGGCGGTAAT
ACGGTTATCCACAGAATCAGGGGATAACGCAGGAAAGAACATGTGAGCAAAAGGCCAGCAAAAGGCCAGG
AACCGTAAAAAGGCCGCGTTGCTGGCGTTTTTCCATAGGCTCCGCCCCCCTGACGAGCATCACAAAAATC
GACGCTCAAGTCAGAGGTGGCGAAACCCGACAGGACTATAAAGATACCAGGCGTTTCCCCCTGGAAGCTC
CCTCGTGCGCTCTCCTGTTCCGACCCTGCCGCTTACCGGATACCTGTCCGCCTTTCTCCCTTCGGGAAGC
GTGGCGCTTTCTCATAGCTCACGCTGTAGGTATCTCAGTTCGGTGTAGGTCGTTCGCTCCAAGCTGGGCT
GTGTGCACGAACCCCCCGTTCAGCCCGACCGCTGCGCCTTATCCGGTAACTATCGTCTTGAGTCCAACCC
GGTAAGACACGACTTATCGCCACTGGCAGCAGCCACTGGTAACAGGATTAGCAGAGCGAGGTATGTAGGC
GGTGCTACAGAGTTCTTGAAGTGGTGGCCTAACTACGGCTACACTAGAAGAACAGTATTTGGTATCTGCG
CTCTGCTGAAGCCAGTTACCTTCGGAAAAAGAGTTGGTAGCTCTTGATCCGGCAAACAAACCACCGCTGG
TAGCGGTGGTTTTTTTGTTTGCAAGCAGCAGATTACGCGCAGAAAAAAAGGATCTCAAGAAGATCCTTTG
ATCTTTTCTACGGGGTCTGACGCTCAGTGGAACGAAAACTCACGTTAAGGGATTTTGGTCATGAGATTAT
CAAAAAGGATCTTCACCTAGATCCTTTTAAATTAAAAATGAAGTTTTAAATCAATCTAAAGTATATATGA
GTAAACTTGGTCTGACAGTTACCAATGCTTAATCAGTGAGGCACCTATCTCAGCGATCTGTCTATTTCGT
TCATCCATAGTTGCCTGACTCCCCGTCGTGTAGATAACTACGATACGGGAGGGCTTACCATCTGGCCCCA
GTGCTGCAATGATACCGCGAGATCCACGCTCACCGGCTCCAGATTTATCAGCAATAAACCAGCCAGCCGG
AAGGGCCGAGCGCAGAAGTGGTCCTGCAACTTTATCCGCCTCCATCCAGTCTATTAATTGTTGCCGGGAA
GCTAGAGTAAGTAGTTCGCCAGTTAATAGTTTGCGCAACGTTGTTGCCATTGCTACAGGCATCGTGGTGT
CACGCTCGTCGTTTGGTATGGCTTCATTCAGCTCCGGTTCCCAACGATCAAGGCGAGTTACATGATCCCC
CATGTTGTGCAAAAAAGCGGTTAGCTCCTTCGGTCCTCCGATCGTTGTCAGAAGTAAGTTGGCCGCAGTG
TTATCACTCATGGTTATGGCAGCACTGCATAATTCTCTTACTGTCATGCCATCCGTAAGATGCTTTTCTG
TGACTGGTGAGTACTCAACCAAGTCATTCTGAGAATAGTGTATGCGGCGACCGAGTTGCTCTTGCCCGGC
GTCAATACGGGATAATACCGCGCCACATAGCAGAACTTTAAAAGTGCTCATCATTGGAAAACGTTCTTCG
GGGCGAAAACTCTCAAGGATCTTACCGCTGTTGAGATCCAGTTCGATGTAACCCACTCGTGCACCCAACT
GATCTTCAGCATCTTTTACTTTCACCAGCGTTTCTGGGTGAGCAAAAACAGGAAGGCAAAATGCCGCAAA
AAAGGGAATAAGGGCGACACGGAAATGTTGAATACTCATACTCTTCCTTTTTCAATATTATTGAAGCATT
TATCAGGGTTATTGTCTCATGAGCGGATACATATTTGAATGTATTTAGAAAAATAAACAAATAGGGGTTC
CGCGCACATTTCCCCGAAAAGTGCCACCTGACGTCGACGGATCGGGAGATCGAAGACGGGCAAAACCGAT
GTTGACGGACTAATCCTGACAAGATCTGGGGAGGTCGCTGAGTAGTGCGCGAGCAAAATTTAAGCTACAA
CAAGGCAAGGCTTGACCGACAATTGCATGAAGAATCTGCTTAGGGTTAGGCGTTTTGCGCTGCTTCGCGA
TGTACGGGCCAGATATACGCGTGAGTAATTCATACAAAAGGACTCGCCCCTGCCTTGGGGAATCCCAGGG
ACCGTCGTTAAACTCCCACTAACGTAGAACCCAGAGATCGCTGCGTTCCCGCCCCCTCACCCGCCCGCTC
TCGTCATCACTGAGGTGGAGAAGAGCATGCGTGAG
Features (pLannotate 1.2.2; 20 found; start..end, strand, type, name):
     19..230     +  promoter       EF-1α core promoter: core promoter for human elongation factor EF-1α
    231..344     +  intron         EF-1α intron A (fragment): intron upstream of the start codon of human EF-1α
    970..1173    +  intron         EF-1α intron A: truncated intron upstream of the start codon of human EF-1α
   1182..1216    +  promoter       TRE3GV promoter (fragment): 3rd-generation Tet-responsive promoter that can be activated by binding of Tet-On® 3G, optimized for retroviral and lentiviral vectors
   1334..1357    +  CDS            3xFLAG (fragment): three tandem FLAG® epitope tags
   1427..2101    +  CDS            DsRed-Express2: DsRed-Express2 is a basic (constitutively fluorescent) orange fluorescent protein published in 2008, derived from Discosoma sp.. It is reported to be a rapidly-maturing protein.
   2509..2620    +  polyA_signal   bGH poly(A) signal: bovine growth hormone polyadenylation signal
   3105..3130    -  misc_feature   MCS (fragment): pBluescript multiple cloning site
   3502..3930    +  rep_origin     f1 ori (sequence partly withheld): f1 bacteriophage origin of replication; arrow indicates direction of (+) strand synthesis
   3935..3957    +  promoter       SV40 promoter (fragment): SV40 enhancer and early promoter
   3958..4149    +  promoter       SV40 promoter: SV40 early promoter
   4176..4274    +  CDS            ble (fragment): BLE_KLEPN - Experimental evidence at protein level: Swiss-Prot protein existence level 1. Binding protein with a strong affinity to the bleomycin family of antibiotics. Binds to CL990; an antimitotic-antibiotic compound. From Klebsiella pneumoniae.
   4269..4390    +  polyA_signal   SV40 poly(A) signal: SV40 polyadenylation signal
   4463..4479    -  protein_bind   lac operator: The lac repressor binds to the lac operator to inhibit transcription in E. coli. This inhibition can be relieved by adding lactose or isopropyl-β-D-thiogalactopyranoside (IPTG). lac repressor encoded by lacI
   4487..4517    -  promoter       lac promoter: promoter for the E. coli lac operon
   4532..4553    -  protein_bind   CAP binding site: CAP binding activates transcription in the presence of cAMP. E. coli catabolite activator protein
   4566..4658    -  CDS            lacI (fragment): lac repressor; lacI; The lac repressor binds to the lac operator to inhibit transcription in E. coli. This inhibition can be relieved by adding lactose or isopropyl-β-D-thiogalactopyranoside (IPTG).
   4841..5429    -  rep_origin     ori: high-copy-number ColE1/pMB1/pBR322/pUC origin of replication
   5600..6460    -  CDS            AmpR: β-lactamase; bla; confers resistance to ampicillin, carbenicillin, and related antibiotics
   6461..6565    -  promoter       AmpR promoter: bla
