[The description below was written by a language model from this plasmid's Addgene catalogue record and pLannotate feature annotations shown in this document.]
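Description:
pJM555 is a mammalian expression plasmid from a synthetic biology toolkit, built in the TUPV2 backbone (derived from pJM451, whose EBFP2-P2A-BlastR cassette sat under the same promoter). It is about 6.9 kb and is propagated in E. coli at high copy from a ColE1/pUC-type origin, with selection by ampicillin through the β-lactamase gene. The backbone also carries an f1 phage origin, lac promoter/operator remnants, and an SV40 early promoter followed by only a short fragment of a bleomycin-resistance gene and an SV40 poly(A) signal. The feature table therefore shows no intact mammalian selection marker, which suggests transient transfection, although the record does not state this.

The payload is a synthetic fusion protein, 3xFLAG-NLS-DsDed-intN, cloned between NheI and NotI. It is expressed constitutively from the human EF1α promoter with its intron A and terminated by the bGH polyadenylation signal. The N-terminal 3xFLAG tag allows immunodetection, and the NLS directs the protein to the nucleus. The annotation software matches the central coding region to DsRed-Express2. The name "DsDed" suggests a modified, probably non-fluorescent, derivative of that protein, but the record does not define it. "intN" most likely denotes the N-terminal half of a split intein, which would let this protein be spliced to a partner carrying the matching C-terminal half; this element is not annotated in the table. A short hit labelled TRE3GV just upstream of the coding sequence is only a fragment and does not indicate tetracycline regulation. The plasmid was deposited with work on model-guided design of mammalian genetic programs, where it serves as a constitutively expressed component.
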