Addgene plasmid #161557: pJM555 EF1α 3xFLAG-NLS-DsDed-intN in TUPV2
Purpose: Constitutive expression of 3xFLAG-NLS-DsDed-intN under the EF1α promoter
Depositing lab: Joshua Leonard. Depositing organization: Northwestern University. Publication: Model-guided design of mammalian genetic programs. Muldoon JJ, Kandula V, Hong M, Donahue PS, Boucher JD, Bagheri N, Leonard JN. Sci Adv. 2021 Feb 19;7(8). pii: 7/8/eabe9375. doi: 10.1126/sciadv.abe9375. Print 2021 Feb. PubMed 33608279.
Backbone
  Vector backbone: pJM451 EF1α EBFP2-P2A-BlastR (TUPV2)
  Vector type: Mammalian Expression, Synthetic Biology
Growth in bacteria
  Bacterial resistance: Ampicillin, 100 μg/mL
  Growth temperature: 37°C
  Growth strain: DH5alpha
  Copy number: High Copy
Gene/Insert
  Gene/Insert name: 3xFLAG-NLS-DsDed-intN
  Species: Synthetic
  Promoter: EF1α
  Tag / fusion protein: 3x-FLAG (N terminal on insert)
  Cloning method: Restriction Enzyme; 5′ cloning site NheI (not destroyed); 3′ cloning site NotI (not destroyed)
  Sequencing primers: 5′ CCATTTCAGGTGTCGTGAGAGCTC; 3′ CAGTGGGAGTGGCACCTTCC
Terms and licenses: Academic/Nonprofit Terms; Industry Terms: Not Available to Industry
How to cite: pJM555 EF1α 3xFLAG-NLS-DsDed-intN in TUPV2 was a gift from Joshua Leonard (Addgene plasmid # 161557 ; http://n2t.net/addgene:161557 ; RRID:Addgene_161557)
