>Addgene plasmid #161557 | pJM555 EF1α 3xFLAG-NLS-DsDed-intN in TUPV2 | depositor partial sequence | sequence record 313019 | 3xFLAG-NLS-DsDed-intN gene
ATGGATTATAAGGATCACGATGGCGACTACAAGGACCACGATATTGACTACAAAGACGATGACGATAAAA
TGGCTCCTAAGAAAAAGCGCAAAGTCGGTATCCATGGCGTTCCCGGATCAGGCTCCGGAAGTGGCTCCAT
GGATAGCACTGAGAACGTCATCAAGCCCTTCATGCGCTTCAAGGTGCACATGGAGGGCTCCGTGAACGGC
CACGAGTTCGAGATCGAGGGCGAGGGCGAGGGCAAGCCCTACGAGGGCACCCAGACCGCCAAGCTCCAGG
TGACCAAGGGCGGCCCCCTGCCCTTCGCCTGGGACATCCTGTCCCCCCAGTTCCAGTACGGCTCCAAGGT
GTACGTGAAGCACCCCGCCGACATCCCCGACTACAAGAAGCTGTCCTTCCCCGAGGGCTTCAAGTGGGAG
AAGGTGATGAACTTCGAGGACGGCGGCGTGGTGACCGTGACCCAGGACTCCTCCCTCCAGGACGGCACCT
TCATCTACCACGTGAAGTTCATCGGCGTGAACTTCCCCTCCGACGGCCCCGTAATGCAGAAGAAAACTCT
GGGCTGGGAGCCCTCCACCGAGCGCCTGTACCCCCGCGACGGCGTGCTGAAGGGCGAGATCCACAAGGCG
CTGAAGCTGAAGGGCGGCGGCCACTACCTGGTGGAGTTCAAGTCAATCTACATGGCCAAGAAGCCCGTGA
AGCTGCCCGGCTACTACTACGTGGACTCCAAGCTGGACATCACCTCCCACAACGAGGACTACACCGTGGT
GGAGCAGTACGAGCGCGCCGAGGCCCGCCACCACCTGTTCCAGTCTGGTTCTGGTTCTGGTTCAGGATCC
GGTGGTGGCGGGTCTGGAGGAGGAGGTACTGGTGGAGGTGGCACTGGTACCAGAAGCGGATACTGCCTGG
ACCTGAAGACCCAGGTGCAGACCCCTCAGGGCATGAAGGAGATCAGCAACATCCAGGTGGGCGACCTGGT
GCTGAGCAACACCGGCTACAACGAGGTGCTGAACGTGTTCCCCAAGAGCAAGAAGAAGAGCTACAAGATC
ACCCTGGAGGACGGCAAGGAGATCATCTGCAGCGAGGAGCACCTGTTCCCCACCCAGACCGGCGAGATGA
ACATCAGCGGCGGCCTGAAGGAGGGCATGTGCCTGTACGTGAAGGAGTGA
